>Addgene plasmid #123852 | MTK5_008 | addgene full sequence | sequence record 249799 | Addgene NGS Result
CCTTAGCTCCTGAAAATCTCGATAACTCAAAAAATACGCCCGGTAGTGATCTTATTTCATTATGGTGAAA
GTTGGAACCTCTTACGTGCCCGATCAATCATGACCAAAATCCCTTAACGTGAGTTTTCGTTCCACTGAGC
GTCAGACCCCGTAGAAAAGATCAAAGGATCTTCTTGAGATCCTTTTTTTCTGCGCGTAATCTGCTGCTTG
CAAACAAAAAAACCACCGCTACCAGCGGTGGTTTGTTTGCCGGATCAAGAGCTACCAACTCTTTTTCCGA
AGGTAACTGGCTTCAGCAGAGCGCAGATACCAAATACTGTTCTTCTAGTGTAGCCGTAGTTAGGCCACCA
CTTCAAGAACTCTGTAGCACCGCCTACATACCTCGCTCTGCTAATCCTGTTACCAGTGGCTGCTGCCAGT
GGCGATAAGTCGTGTCTTACCGGGTTGGACTCAAGACGATAGTTACCGGATAAGGCGCAGCGGTCGGGCT
GAACGGGGGGTTCGTGCACACAGCCCAGCTTGGAGCGAACGACCTACACCGAACTGAGATACCTACAGCG
TGAGCTATGAGAAAGCGCCACGCTTCCCGAAGGGAGAAAGGCGGACAGGTATCCGGTAAGCGGCAGGGTC
GGAACAGGAGAGCGCACGAGGGAGCTTCCAGGGGGAAACGCCTGGTATCTTTATAGTCCTGTCGGGTTTC
GCCACCTCTGACTTGAGCGTCGATTTTTGTGATGCTCGTCAGGGGGGCGGAGCCTATGGAAAAACGCCAG
CAACGCGGCCTTTTTACGGTTCCTGGCCTTTTGCTGGCCTTTTGCTCACATGTTCTTTCCTGCGTTATCC
CCTGATTCTGTGGATAACCGTAGTCGGTCTCAGCTGGAAATCTGCTCGTCAGTGGTGCTCACACTGACGA
ATCATGTACAGATCATACCGATGACTGCCTGGCGACTCACAACTAAGCAAGACAGCCGGAACCAGCGCCG
GCGAACACCACTGCATATATGGCATATCACAACAGTCCACGTCTCAAGCAGTTACAGAGATGTTACGAAC
CACTAGTGCACTGCAGATCGAATTCGAGTTGGCGCGCCTGTCATTCTAAATCTCTCTTTCAGCCTAAAGC
TTTTTCCCCGTATCCCCCCAGGTGTCTGCAGGCTCAAAGAGCAGCGAGAAGCGTTCAGAGGAAAGCGATC
CCGTGCCACCTTCCCCGTGCCCGGGCTGTCCCCGCACGCTGCCGGCTCGGGGATGCGGGGGGAGCGCCGG
ACCGGAGCGGAGCCCCGGGCGGCTCGCTGCTGCCCCCTAGCGGGGGAGGGACGTAATTACATCCCTGGGG
GCTTTGGGAGGGGGCTGTCCCCGTGAGCTCCCAGGCGCGCCTGTCATTCTAAATCTCTCTTTCAGCCTAA
AGCTTTTTCCCCGTATCCCCCCAGGTGTCTGCAGGCTCAAAGAGCAGCGAGAAGCGTTCAGAGGAAAGCG
ATCCCGTGCCACCTTCCCCGTGCCCGGGCTGTCCCCGCACGCTGCCGGCTCGGGGATGCGGGGGGAGCGC
CGGACCGGAGCGGAGCCCCGGGCGGCTCGCTGCTGCCCCCTAGCGGGGGAGGGACGTAATTACATCCCTG
GGGGCTTTGGGGGGGGGCTGTCCCCGTGAGCTCAATAAAAGAGCCCACTACATGAGACCAGACCAATAAA
AAACGCCCGGCGGCAACCGAGCGTTCTGAACAAATCCAGATGGAGTTCTGAGGTCATTACTGGATCTATC
AACAGGAGTCCAAGCGAGCTCGATATCAAATTACGCCCCGCCCTGCCACTCATCGCAGTACTGTTGTAAT
TCATTAAGCATTCTGCCGACATGGAAGCCATCACAAACGGCATGATGAACCTGAATCGCCAGCGGCATCA
GCACCTTGTCGCCTTGCGTATAATATTTGCCCATGGTGAAAACGGGGGCGAAGAAGTTGTCCATATTGGC
CACGTTTAAATCAAAACTGGTGAAACTCACCCAGGGATTGGCTGAAACGAAAAACATATTCTCAATAAAC
CCTTTAGGGAAATAGGCCAGGTTTTCACCGTAACACGCCACATCTTGCGAATATATGTGTAGAAACTGCC
GGAAATCGTCGTGGTATTCACTCCAGAGCGATGAAAACGTTTCAGTTTGCTCATGGAAAACGGTGTAACA
AGGGTGAACACTATCCCATATCACCAGCTCACCGTCTTTCATTGCCATACGAAATTCCGGATGAGCATTC
ATCAGGCGGGCAAGAATGTGAATAAAGGCCGGATAAAACTTGTGCTTATTTTTCTTTACGGTCTTTAAAA
AGGCCGTAATATCCAGCTGAACGGTCTGGTTATAGGTACATTGAGCAACTGACTGAAATGCCTCAAAATG
TTCTTTACGATGCCATTGGGATATATCAACGGTGGTATATCCAGTGATTTTTTTCTCCATTTTAGCTT
Features (pLannotate 1.2.2; 5 found; start..end, strand, type, name):
    174..762     +  rep_origin     ori: high-copy-number ColE1/pMB1/pBR322/pUC origin of replication
   1643..1658    +  LTR            5' LTR (truncated) (fragment): truncated long terminal repeat from Moloney murine sarcoma virus
   1676..1710    -  terminator     lambda t0 terminator: minimal transcription terminator from phage lambda (Scholtissek and Grosse, 1987)
   1784..2440    -  CDS            cat: CAT_ECOLX - Experimental evidence at protein level: Swiss-Prot protein existence level 1. This enzyme is an effector of chloramphenicol resistance in bacteria. From Escherichia coli. This protein is used as a marker in many commonly used cloning vectors, such as pACYC184.
   2441..90      -  promoter       cat promoter (across the origin): promoter of the E. coli cat gene encoding chloramphenicol acetyltransferase
