[The description below was written by a language model from this plasmid's Addgene catalogue record and pLannotate feature annotations shown in this document.]
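Description:
MTK5_008 is a small part-storage plasmid (about 2.4 kb) from the Mammalian Toolkit (MTK), a modular hierarchical cloning system for building genetic circuits in mammalian cells. It is built on the MTK0_027 part-entry backbone and is propagated in E. coli from a high-copy ColE1/pUC-type origin of replication, with selection by chloramphenicol through a cat (chloramphenicol acetyltransferase) gene driven by its native promoter and followed by a lambda t0 terminator. Although catalogued as a mammalian expression vector, the plasmid itself carries no mammalian promoter, coding sequence or selection marker; it serves to hold a single reusable part.

The insert is a synthetic Type 5 part, "Connector RE'-2xHS4", which combines the ConRE' assembly connector with the chicken hypersensitivity site 4 (HS4) insulator, indicated by the insert name to be present in two copies. In the MTK, Type 5 parts are 3' assembly connectors: they sit at the downstream end of a transcriptional unit and supply the sequence used to join that unit to others in a later multi-gene assembly step. Including the HS4 element, a chromatin insulator generally used to shield transgenes from neighbouring regulatory influences and silencing, means the assembled unit is flanked on its 3' side by an insulator. The part was cloned using BsmBI sites that were destroyed in the process.

The automated feature table does not annotate the connector or insulator, which presumably occupy the unannotated region between the origin and the terminator. The very short hit to a truncated Moloney murine sarcoma virus LTR is only a fragment and is likely an incidental match rather than a functional viral element.
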