Addgene plasmid #123852: MTK5_008
Purpose: Encodes ConRE' and the chicken hypersensitivity site 4 insulator as a Type 5 part to be used in the MTK system
Depositing lab: Hana El-Samad. Depositing organization: University of California, San Francisco (UCSF). Publication: A Toolkit for Rapid Modular Construction of Biological Circuits in Mammalian Cells. Fonseca JP, Bonny AR, Kumar GR, Ng AH, Town J, Wu QC, Aslankoohi E, Chen SY, Dods G, Harrigan P, Osimiri LC, Kistler AL, El-Samad H. ACS Synth Biol. 2019 Nov 15;8(11):2593-2606. doi: 10.1021/acssynbio.9b00322. Epub 2019 Nov 5. PubMed 31686495.
Backbone
  Vector backbone: MTK0_027
  Vector type: Mammalian Expression
Growth in bacteria
  Bacterial resistance: Chloramphenicol, 25 μg/mL
  Growth temperature: 37°C
  Growth strain: DH5alpha
  Copy number: Unknown
Gene/Insert
  Gene/Insert name: Connector RE'-2xHS4
  Species: Synthetic
  Cloning method: Restriction Enzyme; 5′ cloning site BsmBI (destroyed during cloning); 3′ cloning site BsmBI (destroyed during cloning)
Terms and licenses: Academic/Nonprofit Terms; Industry Terms: Not Available to Industry
Depositor comments: Type 5 parts are 3' assembly connectors in the MTK. Please visit https://www.biorxiv.org/content/10.1101/506188v2 for BioRxiv preprint
How to cite: MTK5_008 was a gift from Hana El-Samad (Addgene plasmid # 123852 ; http://n2t.net/addgene:123852 ; RRID:Addgene_123852)
